LOCUS       Exported 5606 bp ds-DNA circular SYN 12-MAY-2021
DEFINITION  AAV-mediated expression of mCherry under the GFAP promoter.
ACCESSION   .
VERSION     .
KEYWORDS    pAAV-GFAP104-mCherry
SOURCE      synthetic DNA construct
  ORGANISM  synthetic DNA construct
REFERENCE   1 (bases 1 to 5606)
  AUTHORS   Perea G, Yang A, Boyden ES, Sur M
  TITLE     Optogenetic astrocyte activation modulates response selectivity of
            visual cortex neurons in vivo.
  JOURNAL   Nat Commun. 2014;5:3262. doi: 10.1038/ncomms4262.
  PUBMED    24500276
REFERENCE   2 (bases 1 to 5606)
  AUTHORS   .
  TITLE     Direct Submission
  JOURNAL   Exported May 12, 2021 from SnapGene Server 1.1.58
            http://www.snapgene.com
FEATURES             Location/Qualifiers
     source          1..5606
                     /organism="synthetic DNA construct"
                     /mol_type="other DNA"
     repeat_region   1..130
                     /label=AAV2 ITR (alternate)
                     /note="Functional equivalent of wild-type AAV2 ITR"
     regulatory      998..1007
                     /regulatory_class="other"
                     /note="vertebrate consensus sequence for strong initiation
                     of translation (Kozak, 1987)"
     CDS             1004..1714
                     /codon_start=1
                     /product="monomeric derivative of DsRed fluorescent protein
                     (Shaner et al., 2004)"
                     /label=mCherry
                     /note="mammalian codon-optimized"
                     /translation="MVSKGEEDNMAIIKEFMRFKVHMEGSVNGHEFEIEGEGEGRPYEG
                     TQTAKLKVTKGGPLPFAWDILSPQFMYGSKAYVKHPADIPDYLKLSFPEGFKWERVMNF
                     EDGGVVTVTQDSSLQDGEFIYKVKLRGTNFPSDGPVMQKKTMGWEASSERMYPEDGALK
                     GEIKQRLKLKDGGHYDAEVKTTYKAKKPVQLPGAYNVNIKLDITSHNEDYTIVEQYERA
                     EGRHSTGGMDELYK"
     primer_bind     complement(1149..1167)
                     /label=mCherry-R
                     /note="mCherry, reverse primer"
     primer_bind     1417..1436
                     /label=mCherry-F
                     /note="mCherry, forward primer"
     misc_feature    1739..2327
                     /label=WPRE
                     /note="woodchuck hepatitis virus posttranscriptional
                     regulatory element"
     primer_bind     complement(1792..1812)
                     /label=WPRE-R
                     /note="WPRE, reverse primer"
     CDS             complement(2210..2221)
                     /codon_start=1
                     /product="Factor Xa recognition and cleavage site"
                     /label=Factor Xa site
                     /translation="IEGR"
     polyA_signal    2347..2823
                     /label=hGH poly(A) signal
                     /note="human growth hormone polyadenylation signal"
     primer_bind     complement(2546..2565)
                     /label=hGH-PA-R
                     /note="Human growth hormone terminator, reverse primer"
     repeat_region   2869..3009
                     /label=AAV2 ITR
                     /note="inverted terminal repeat of adeno-associated virus
                     serotype 2"
     repeat_region   2869..2998
                     /label=AAV2 ITR
     rep_origin      3084..3539
                     /direction=RIGHT
                     /label=f1 ori
                     /note="f1 bacteriophage origin of replication; arrow
                     indicates direction of (+) strand synthesis"
     primer_bind     complement(3171..3190)
                     /label=F1ori-R
                     /note="F1 origin, reverse primer"
     primer_bind     3381..3402
                     /label=F1ori-F
                     /note="F1 origin, forward primer"
     primer_bind     complement(3556..3575)
                     /label=pRS-marker
                     /note="pRS vectors, use to sequence yeast selectable
                     marker"
     primer_bind     3675..3697
                     /label=pGEX 3'
                     /note="pGEX vectors, reverse primer"
     primer_bind     complement(3735..3753)
                     /label=pBRforEco
                     /note="pBR322 vectors, upsteam of EcoRI site, forward
                     primer"
     promoter        3821..3925
                     /gene="bla"
                     /label=AmpR promoter
     CDS             3926..4786
                     /codon_start=1
                     /gene="bla"
                     /product="beta-lactamase"
                     /label=AmpR
                     /note="confers resistance to ampicillin, carbenicillin, and
                     related antibiotics"
                     /translation="MSIQHFRVALIPFFAAFCLPVFAHPETLVKVKDAEDQLGARVGYI
                     ELDLNSGKILESFRPEERFPMMSTFKVLLCGAVLSRIDAGQEQLGRRIHYSQNDLVEYS
                     PVTEKHLTDGMTVRELCSAAITMSDNTAANLLLTTIGGPKELTAFLHNMGDHVTRLDRW
                     EPELNEAIPNDERDTTMPVAMATTLRKLLTGELLTLASRQQLIDWMEADKVAGPLLRSA
                     LPAGWFIADKSGAGERGSRGIIAALGPDGKPSRIVVIYTTGSQATMDERNRQIAEIGAS
                     LIKHW"
     primer_bind     complement(4144..4163)
                     /label=Amp-R
                     /note="Ampicillin resistance gene, reverse primer"
     rep_origin      4957..5545
                     /direction=RIGHT
                     /label=ori
                     /note="high-copy-number ColE1/pMB1/pBR322/pUC origin of
                     replication"
     primer_bind     5446..5465
                     /label=pBR322ori-F
                     /note="pBR322 origin, forward primer"
ORIGIN
        1 cctgcaggca gctgcgcgct cgctcgctca ctgaggccgc ccgggcgtcg ggcgaccttt
       61 ggtcgcccgg cctcagtgag cgagcgagcg cgcagagagg gagtggccaa ctccatcact
      121 aggggttcct gcggccgcac gcgttgcaaa gatggataaa gttttaaaca gagaggaatc
      181 tttgcagcta atggaccttc taggtcttga aaggagtggg aattggctcc ggtgcccgtc
      241 agtgggcaga gcgcacatcg cccacagtcc ccgagaagtt ggggggaggg gtcggcagcg
      301 ctagatctaa catatcctgg tgtggagtag gggacgctgc tctgacagag gctcgggggc
      361 ctgagctggc tctgtgagct ggggaggagg cagacagcca ggccttgtct gcaagcagac
      421 ctggcagcat tgggctggcc gccccccagg gcctcctctt catgcccagt gaatgactca
      481 ccttggcaca gacacaatgt tcggggtggg cacagtgcct gcttcccgcc gcaccccagc
      541 ccccctcaaa tgccttccga gaagcccatt gagcaggggg cttgcattgc accccagcct
      601 gacagcctgg catcttggga taaaagcagc acagccccct aggggctgcc cttgctgtgt
      661 ggcgccaccg gcggtggaga acaaggctct attcagcctg tgcccaggaa aggggatcag
      721 gggatgccca ggcatggaca gtgggtggca gggggggaga ggagggctgt ctgcttccca
      781 gaagtccaag gacacaaatg ggtgagggga gagctctccc catagctggg ctgcggccca
      841 accccacccc ctcaggctat gccagggggt gttgccaggg gcacccgggc atcgccagtc
      901 tagcccactc cttcataaag ccctcgcatc ccaggagcga gcagagccag agcaggttgg
      961 agaggagacg catcacctcc gctgctcgcg gggatccgcc accatggtga gcaagggcga
     1021 ggaggataac atggccatca tcaaggagtt catgcgcttc aaggtgcaca tggagggctc
     1081 cgtgaacggc cacgagttcg agatcgaggg cgagggcgag ggccgcccct acgagggcac
     1141 ccagaccgcc aagctgaagg tgaccaaggg tggccccctg cccttcgcct gggacatcct
     1201 gtcccctcag ttcatgtacg gctccaaggc ctacgtgaag caccccgccg acatccccga
     1261 ctacttgaag ctgtccttcc ccgagggctt caagtgggag cgcgtgatga acttcgagga
     1321 cggcggcgtg gtgaccgtga cccaggactc ctccctgcag gacggcgagt tcatctacaa
     1381 ggtgaagctg cgcggcacca acttcccctc cgacggcccc gtaatgcaga agaagaccat
     1441 gggctgggag gcctcctccg agcggatgta ccccgaggac ggcgccctga agggcgagat
     1501 caagcagagg ctgaagctga aggacggcgg ccactacgac gctgaggtca agaccaccta
     1561 caaggccaag aagcccgtgc agctgcccgg cgcctacaac gtcaacatca agttggacat
     1621 cacctcccac aacgaggact acaccatcgt ggaacagtac gaacgcgccg agggccgcca
     1681 ctccaccggc ggcatggacg agctgtacaa gtaagaattc tgtacaaagc ttatcgataa
     1741 tcaacctctg gattacaaaa tttgtgaaag attgactggt attcttaact atgttgctcc
     1801 ttttacgcta tgtggatacg ctgctttaat gcctttgtat catgctattg cttcccgtat
     1861 ggctttcatt ttctcctcct tgtataaatc ctggttgctg tctctttatg aggagttgtg
     1921 gcccgttgtc aggcaacgtg gcgtggtgtg cactgtgttt gctgacgcaa cccccactgg
     1981 ttggggcatt gccaccacct gtcagctcct ttccgggact ttcgctttcc ccctccctat
     2041 tgccacggcg gaactcatcg ccgcctgcct tgcccgctgc tggacagggg ctcggctgtt
     2101 gggcactgac aattccgtgg tgttgtcggg gaaatcatcg tcctttcctt ggctgctcgc
     2161 ctatgttgcc acctggattc tgcgcgggac gtccttctgc tacgtccctt cggccctcaa
     2221 tccagcggac cttccttccc gcggcctgct gccggctctg cggcctcttc cgcgtcttcg
     2281 ccttcgccct cagacgagtc ggatctccct ttgggccgcc tccccgcatc gataccggct
     2341 cgagacgggt ggcatccctg tgacccctcc ccagtgcctc tcctggccct ggaagttgcc
     2401 actccagtgc ccaccagcct tgtcctaata aaattaagtt gcatcatttt gtctgactag
     2461 gtgtccttct ataatattat ggggtggagg ggggtggtat ggagcaaggg gcaagttggg
     2521 aagacaacct gtagggcctg cggggtctat tgggaaccaa gctggagtgc agtggcacaa
     2581 tcttggctca ctgcaatctc cgcctcctgg gttcaagcga ttctcctgcc tcagcctccc
     2641 gagttgttgg gattccaggc atgcatgacc aggctcagct aatttttgtt tttttggtag
     2701 agacggggtt tcaccatatt ggccaggctg gtctccaact cctaatctca ggtgatctac
     2761 ccaccttggc ctcccaaatt gctgggatta caggcgtgaa ccactgctcc cttccctgtc
     2821 cttctcgagc tgattttgta ggtaaccacg tgcggaccga gcggccgcag gaacccctag
     2881 tgatggagtt ggccactccc tctctgcgcg ctcgctcgct cactgaggcc gggcgaccaa
     2941 aggtcgcccg acgcccgggc tttgcccggg cggcctcagt gagcgagcga gcgcgcagct
     3001 gcctgcaggg gcgcctgatg cggtattttc tccttacgca tctgtgcggt atttcacacc
     3061 gcatannnnn nnnnnnnnnn nnnnnnnnnn nnnnnnnnnn nnnnnnnnnn nnnnnnnnnn
     3121 nnnnnnnnnn nnnnnnnnnn nnnnnnnnnn nnnnnnnnnn nnnnnnnnnn nnnnnnnnnn
     3181 nnnnnnnnnn nnnnnnnnnn nnnnnnncnn nnnnnnnnnn nnnnnnnnnn nnnnnnnnnn
     3241 nnnnnnnnnn nnnnnnnnnn nnnnnnnnnn nnnnnnnnnn nnnnnnnnnn nnnnnnnnnn
     3301 nnnnnnnnnn nnnnnnnnnn nnnnnnnnnn nnnnnnnnnn nnnnnnnnnc ctttgacgtt
     3361 ggagtccacg ttctttaata gtggactctt gttccaaact ggaacaacac tcaaccctat
     3421 ctcgggctat tcttttgatt tataagggat tttgccgatt tcggcctatt ggttaaaaaa
     3481 tgagctgatt taacaaaaat ttaacgcgaa ttttaacaaa atattaacgt ttacaatttt
     3541 atggtgcact ctcagtacaa tctgctctga tgccgcatag ttaagccagc cccgacaccc
     3601 gccaacaccc gctgacgcgc cctgacgggc ttgtctgctc ccggcatccg cttacagaca
     3661 agctgtgacc gtctccggga gctgcatgtg tcagaggttt tcaccgtcat caccgaaacg
     3721 cgcgagacga aagggcctcg tgatacgcct atttttatag gttaatgtca tgataataat
     3781 ggtttcttag acgtcaggtg gcacttttcg gggaaatgtg cgcggaaccc ctatttgttt
     3841 atttttctaa atacattcaa atatgtatcc gctcatgaga caataaccct gataaatgct
     3901 tcaataatat tgaaaaagga agagtatgag tattcaacat ttccgtgtcg cccttattcc
     3961 cttttttgcg gcattttgcc ttcctgtttt tgctcaccca gaaacgctgg tgaaagtaaa
     4021 agatgctgaa gatcagttgg gtgcacgagt gggttacatc gaactggatc tcaacagcgg
     4081 taagatcctt gagagttttc gccccgaaga acgttttcca atgatgagca cttttaaagt
     4141 tctgctatgt ggcgcggtat tatcccgtat tgacgccggg caagagcaac tcggtcgccg
     4201 catacactat tctcagaatg acttggttga gtactcacca gtcacagaaa agcatcttac
     4261 ggatggcatg acagtaagag aattatgcag tgctgccata accatgagtg ataacactgc
     4321 ggccaactta cttctgacaa cgatcggagg accgaaggag ctaaccgctt ttttgcacaa
     4381 catgggggat catgtaactc gccttgatcg ttgggaaccg gagctgaatg aagccatacc
     4441 aaacgacgag cgtgacacca cgatgcctgt agcaatggca acaacgttgc gcaaactatt
     4501 aactggcgaa ctacttactc tagcttcccg gcaacaatta atagactgga tggaggcgga
     4561 taaagttgca ggaccacttc tgcgctcggc ccttccggct ggctggttta ttgctgataa
     4621 atctggagcc ggtgagcgtg ggtctcgcgg tatcattgca gcactggggc cagatggtaa
     4681 gccctcccgt atcgtagtta tctacacgac ggggagtcag gcaactatgg atgaacgaaa
     4741 tagacagatc gctgagatag gtgcctcact gattaagcat tggtaactgt cagaccaagt
     4801 ttactcatat atactttaga ttgatttaaa acttcatttt taatttaaaa ggatctaggt
     4861 gaagatcctt tttgataatc tcatgaccaa aatcccttaa cgtgagtttt cgttccactg
     4921 agcgtcagac cccgtagaaa agatcaaagg atcttcttga gatccttttt ttctgcgcgt
     4981 aatctgctgc ttgcaaacaa aaaaaccacc gctaccagcg gtggtttgtt tgccggatca
     5041 agagctacca actctttttc cgaaggtaac tggcttcagc agagcgcaga taccaaatac
     5101 tgtccttcta gtgtagccgt agttaggcca ccacttcaag aactctgtag caccgcctac
     5161 atacctcgct ctgctaatcc tgttaccagt ggctgctgcc agtggcgata agtcgtgtct
     5221 taccgggttg gactcaagac gatagttacc ggataaggcg cagcggtcgg gctgaacggg
     5281 gggttcgtgc acacagccca gcttggagcg aacgacctac accgaactga gatacctaca
     5341 gcgtgagcta tgagaaagcg ccacgcttcc cgaagggaga aaggcggaca ggtatccggt
     5401 aagcggcagg gtcggaacag gagagcgcac gagggagctt ccagggggaa acgcctggta
     5461 tctttatagt cctgtcgggt ttcgccacct ctgacttgag cgtcgatttt tgtgatgctc
     5521 gtcagggggg cggagcctat ggaaaaacgc cagcaacgcg gcctttttac ggttcctggc
     5581 cttttgctgg ccttttgctc acatgt
//
