LOCUS       Exported 5606 bp ds-DNA circular SYN 12-MAY-2021
DEFINITION  AAV-mediated expression of mCherry under the GFAP promoter.
ACCESSION   .
VERSION     .
KEYWORDS    pAAV-GFAP104-mCherry
SOURCE      synthetic DNA construct
  ORGANISM  synthetic DNA construct
REFERENCE   1 (bases 1 to 5606)
  AUTHORS   Perea G, Yang A, Boyden ES, Sur M
  TITLE     Optogenetic astrocyte activation modulates response selectivity of
            visual cortex neurons in vivo.
  JOURNAL   Nat Commun. 2014;5:3262. doi: 10.1038/ncomms4262.
  PUBMED    24500276
REFERENCE   2 (bases 1 to 5606)
  AUTHORS   .
  TITLE     Direct Submission
  JOURNAL   Exported May 12, 2021 from SnapGene Server 1.1.58
            http://www.snapgene.com
FEATURES             Location/Qualifiers
     source          1..5606
                     /organism="synthetic DNA construct"
                     /mol_type="other DNA"
     primer_bind     1..23
                     /label=pGEX 3'
                     /note="pGEX vectors, reverse primer"
     primer_bind     complement(61..79)
                     /label=pBRforEco
                     /note="pBR322 vectors, upsteam of EcoRI site, forward
                     primer"
     promoter        147..251
                     /gene="bla"
                     /label=AmpR promoter
     CDS             252..1112
                     /codon_start=1
                     /gene="bla"
                     /product="beta-lactamase"
                     /label=AmpR
                     /note="confers resistance to ampicillin, carbenicillin, and
                     related antibiotics"
                     /translation="MSIQHFRVALIPFFAAFCLPVFAHPETLVKVKDAEDQLGARVGYI
                     ELDLNSGKILESFRPEERFPMMSTFKVLLCGAVLSRIDAGQEQLGRRIHYSQNDLVEYS
                     PVTEKHLTDGMTVRELCSAAITMSDNTAANLLLTTIGGPKELTAFLHNMGDHVTRLDRW
                     EPELNEAIPNDERDTTMPVAMATTLRKLLTGELLTLASRQQLIDWMEADKVAGPLLRSA
                     LPAGWFIADKSGAGERGSRGIIAALGPDGKPSRIVVIYTTGSQATMDERNRQIAEIGAS
                     LIKHW"
     primer_bind     complement(470..489)
                     /label=Amp-R
                     /note="Ampicillin resistance gene, reverse primer"
     rep_origin      1283..1871
                     /direction=RIGHT
                     /label=ori
                     /note="high-copy-number ColE1/pMB1/pBR322/pUC origin of
                     replication"
     primer_bind     1772..1791
                     /label=pBR322ori-F
                     /note="pBR322 origin, forward primer"
     repeat_region   1933..2062
                     /label=AAV2 ITR (alternate)
                     /note="Functional equivalent of wild-type AAV2 ITR"
     regulatory      2930..2939
                     /regulatory_class="other"
                     /note="vertebrate consensus sequence for strong initiation
                     of translation (Kozak, 1987)"
     CDS             2936..3646
                     /codon_start=1
                     /product="monomeric derivative of DsRed fluorescent protein
                     (Shaner et al., 2004)"
                     /label=mCherry
                     /note="mammalian codon-optimized"
                     /translation="MVSKGEEDNMAIIKEFMRFKVHMEGSVNGHEFEIEGEGEGRPYEG
                     TQTAKLKVTKGGPLPFAWDILSPQFMYGSKAYVKHPADIPDYLKLSFPEGFKWERVMNF
                     EDGGVVTVTQDSSLQDGEFIYKVKLRGTNFPSDGPVMQKKTMGWEASSERMYPEDGALK
                     GEIKQRLKLKDGGHYDAEVKTTYKAKKPVQLPGAYNVNIKLDITSHNEDYTIVEQYERA
                     EGRHSTGGMDELYK"
     primer_bind     complement(3081..3099)
                     /label=mCherry-R
                     /note="mCherry, reverse primer"
     primer_bind     3349..3368
                     /label=mCherry-F
                     /note="mCherry, forward primer"
     misc_feature    3671..4259
                     /label=WPRE
                     /note="woodchuck hepatitis virus posttranscriptional
                     regulatory element"
     primer_bind     complement(3724..3744)
                     /label=WPRE-R
                     /note="WPRE, reverse primer"
     CDS             complement(4142..4153)
                     /codon_start=1
                     /product="Factor Xa recognition and cleavage site"
                     /label=Factor Xa site
                     /translation="IEGR"
     polyA_signal    4279..4755
                     /label=hGH poly(A) signal
                     /note="human growth hormone polyadenylation signal"
     primer_bind     complement(4478..4497)
                     /label=hGH-PA-R
                     /note="Human growth hormone terminator, reverse primer"
     repeat_region   4801..4941
                     /label=AAV2 ITR
                     /note="inverted terminal repeat of adeno-associated virus
                     serotype 2"
     repeat_region   4801..4930
                     /label=AAV2 ITR
     rep_origin      5016..5471
                     /direction=RIGHT
                     /label=f1 ori
                     /note="f1 bacteriophage origin of replication; arrow
                     indicates direction of (+) strand synthesis"
     primer_bind     complement(5103..5122)
                     /label=F1ori-R
                     /note="F1 origin, reverse primer"
     primer_bind     5313..5334
                     /label=F1ori-F
                     /note="F1 origin, forward primer"
     primer_bind     complement(5488..5507)
                     /label=pRS-marker
                     /note="pRS vectors, use to sequence yeast selectable
                     marker"
ORIGIN
        1 ccgggagctg catgtgtcag aggttttcac cgtcatcacc gaaacgcgcg agacgaaagg
       61 gcctcgtgat acgcctattt ttataggtta atgtcatgat aataatggtt tcttagacgt
      121 caggtggcac ttttcgggga aatgtgcgcg gaacccctat ttgtttattt ttctaaatac
      181 attcaaatat gtatccgctc atgagacaat aaccctgata aatgcttcaa taatattgaa
      241 aaaggaagag tatgagtatt caacatttcc gtgtcgccct tattcccttt tttgcggcat
      301 tttgccttcc tgtttttgct cacccagaaa cgctggtgaa agtaaaagat gctgaagatc
      361 agttgggtgc acgagtgggt tacatcgaac tggatctcaa cagcggtaag atccttgaga
      421 gttttcgccc cgaagaacgt tttccaatga tgagcacttt taaagttctg ctatgtggcg
      481 cggtattatc ccgtattgac gccgggcaag agcaactcgg tcgccgcata cactattctc
      541 agaatgactt ggttgagtac tcaccagtca cagaaaagca tcttacggat ggcatgacag
      601 taagagaatt atgcagtgct gccataacca tgagtgataa cactgcggcc aacttacttc
      661 tgacaacgat cggaggaccg aaggagctaa ccgctttttt gcacaacatg ggggatcatg
      721 taactcgcct tgatcgttgg gaaccggagc tgaatgaagc cataccaaac gacgagcgtg
      781 acaccacgat gcctgtagca atggcaacaa cgttgcgcaa actattaact ggcgaactac
      841 ttactctagc ttcccggcaa caattaatag actggatgga ggcggataaa gttgcaggac
      901 cacttctgcg ctcggccctt ccggctggct ggtttattgc tgataaatct ggagccggtg
      961 agcgtgggtc tcgcggtatc attgcagcac tggggccaga tggtaagccc tcccgtatcg
     1021 tagttatcta cacgacgggg agtcaggcaa ctatggatga acgaaataga cagatcgctg
     1081 agataggtgc ctcactgatt aagcattggt aactgtcaga ccaagtttac tcatatatac
     1141 tttagattga tttaaaactt catttttaat ttaaaaggat ctaggtgaag atcctttttg
     1201 ataatctcat gaccaaaatc ccttaacgtg agttttcgtt ccactgagcg tcagaccccg
     1261 tagaaaagat caaaggatct tcttgagatc ctttttttct gcgcgtaatc tgctgcttgc
     1321 aaacaaaaaa accaccgcta ccagcggtgg tttgtttgcc ggatcaagag ctaccaactc
     1381 tttttccgaa ggtaactggc ttcagcagag cgcagatacc aaatactgtt cttctagtgt
     1441 agccgtagtt aggccaccac ttcaagaact ctgtagcacc gcctacatac ctcgctctgc
     1501 taatcctgtt accagtggct gctgccagtg gcgataagtc gtgtcttacc gggttggact
     1561 caagacgata gttaccggat aaggcgcagc ggtcgggctg aacggggggt tcgtgcacac
     1621 agcccagctt ggagcgaacg acctacaccg aactgagata cctacagcgt gagctatgag
     1681 aaagcgccac gcttcccgaa gggagaaagg cggacaggta tccggtaagc ggcagggtcg
     1741 gaacaggaga gcgcacgagg gagcttccag ggggaaacgc ctggtatctt tatagtcctg
     1801 tcgggtttcg ccacctctga cttgagcgtc gatttttgtg atgctcgtca ggggggcgga
     1861 gcctatggaa aaacgccagc aacgcggcct ttttacggtt cctggccttt tgctggcctt
     1921 ttgctcacat gtcctgcagg cagctgcgcg ctcgctcgct cactgaggcc gcccgggcgt
     1981 cgggcgacct ttggtcgccc ggcctcagtg agcgagcgag cgcgcagaga gggagtggcc
     2041 aactccatca ctaggggttc ctgcggccgc acgcgttgca aagatggata aagttttaaa
     2101 cagagaggaa tctttgcagc taatggacct tctaggtctt gaaaggagtg ggaattggct
     2161 ccggtgcccg tcagtgggca gagcgcacat cgcccacagt ccccgagaag ttggggggag
     2221 gggtcggcag cgctagatct aacatatcct ggtgtggagt aggggacgct gctctgacag
     2281 aggctcgggg gcctgagctg gctctgtgag ctggggagga ggcagacagc caggccttgt
     2341 ctgcaagcag acctggcagc attgggctgg ccgcccccca gggcctcctc ttcatgccca
     2401 gtgaatgact caccttggca cagacacaat gttcggggtg ggcacagtgc ctgcttcccg
     2461 ccgcacccca gcccccctca aatgccttcc gagaagccca ttgagcaggg ggcttgcatt
     2521 gcaccccagc ctgacagcct ggcatcttgg gataaaagca gcacagcccc ctaggggctg
     2581 cccttgctgt gtggcgccac cggcggtgga gaacaaggct ctattcagcc tgtgcccagg
     2641 aaaggggatc aggggatgcc caggcatgga cagtgggtgg caggggggga gaggagggct
     2701 gtctgcttcc cagaagtcca aggacacaaa tgggtgaggg gagagctctc cccatagctg
     2761 ggctgcggcc caaccccacc ccctcaggct atgccagggg gtgttgccag gggcacccgg
     2821 gcatcgccag tctagcccac tccttcataa agccctcgca tcccaggagc gagcagagcc
     2881 agagcaggtt ggagaggaga cgcatcacct ccgctgctcg cggggatccg ccaccatggt
     2941 gagcaagggc gaggaggata acatggccat catcaaggag ttcatgcgct tcaaggtgca
     3001 catggagggc tccgtgaacg gccacgagtt cgagatcgag ggcgagggcg agggccgccc
     3061 ctacgagggc acccagaccg ccaagctgaa ggtgaccaag ggtggccccc tgcccttcgc
     3121 ctgggacatc ctgtcccctc agttcatgta cggctccaag gcctacgtga agcaccccgc
     3181 cgacatcccc gactacttga agctgtcctt ccccgagggc ttcaagtggg agcgcgtgat
     3241 gaacttcgag gacggcggcg tggtgaccgt gacccaggac tcctccctgc aggacggcga
     3301 gttcatctac aaggtgaagc tgcgcggcac caacttcccc tccgacggcc ccgtaatgca
     3361 gaagaagacc atgggctggg aggcctcctc cgagcggatg taccccgagg acggcgccct
     3421 gaagggcgag atcaagcaga ggctgaagct gaaggacggc ggccactacg acgctgaggt
     3481 caagaccacc tacaaggcca agaagcccgt gcagctgccc ggcgcctaca acgtcaacat
     3541 caagttggac atcacctccc acaacgagga ctacaccatc gtggaacagt acgaacgcgc
     3601 cgagggccgc cactccaccg gcggcatgga cgagctgtac aagtaagaat tctgtacaaa
     3661 gcttatcgat aatcaacctc tggattacaa aatttgtgaa agattgactg gtattcttaa
     3721 ctatgttgct ccttttacgc tatgtggata cgctgcttta atgcctttgt atcatgctat
     3781 tgcttcccgt atggctttca ttttctcctc cttgtataaa tcctggttgc tgtctcttta
     3841 tgaggagttg tggcccgttg tcaggcaacg tggcgtggtg tgcactgtgt ttgctgacgc
     3901 aacccccact ggttggggca ttgccaccac ctgtcagctc ctttccggga ctttcgcttt
     3961 ccccctccct attgccacgg cggaactcat cgccgcctgc cttgcccgct gctggacagg
     4021 ggctcggctg ttgggcactg acaattccgt ggtgttgtcg gggaaatcat cgtcctttcc
     4081 ttggctgctc gcctatgttg ccacctggat tctgcgcggg acgtccttct gctacgtccc
     4141 ttcggccctc aatccagcgg accttccttc ccgcggcctg ctgccggctc tgcggcctct
     4201 tccgcgtctt cgccttcgcc ctcagacgag tcggatctcc ctttgggccg cctccccgca
     4261 tcgataccgg ctcgagacgg gtggcatccc tgtgacccct ccccagtgcc tctcctggcc
     4321 ctggaagttg ccactccagt gcccaccagc cttgtcctaa taaaattaag ttgcatcatt
     4381 ttgtctgact aggtgtcctt ctataatatt atggggtgga ggggggtggt atggagcaag
     4441 gggcaagttg ggaagacaac ctgtagggcc tgcggggtct attgggaacc aagctggagt
     4501 gcagtggcac aatcttggct cactgcaatc tccgcctcct gggttcaagc gattctcctg
     4561 cctcagcctc ccgagttgtt gggattccag gcatgcatga ccaggctcag ctaatttttg
     4621 tttttttggt agagacgggg tttcaccata ttggccaggc tggtctccaa ctcctaatct
     4681 caggtgatct acccaccttg gcctcccaaa ttgctgggat tacaggcgtg aaccactgct
     4741 cccttccctg tccttctcga gctgattttg taggtaacca cgtgcggacc gagcggccgc
     4801 aggaacccct agtgatggag ttggccactc cctctctgcg cgctcgctcg ctcactgagg
     4861 ccgggcgacc aaaggtcgcc cgacgcccgg gctttgcccg ggcggcctca gtgagcgagc
     4921 gagcgcgcag ctgcctgcag gggcgcctga tgcggtattt tctccttacg catctgtgcg
     4981 gtatttcaca ccgcatannn nnnnnnnnnn nnnnnnnnnn nnnnnnnnnn nnnnnnnnnn
     5041 nnnnnnnnnn nnnnnnnnnn nnnnnnnnnn nnnnnnnnnn nnnnnnnnnn nntnnnnnnn
     5101 nnnnnnnnnn nnnnnnnnnn nnnnnnnnnn nnnnnnnnnc nnnnnnnnnn nnnnnnnnnn
     5161 nnnnnnnnnn nnnnnnnnnn nnnnnnnnnn nnnnnnnnnn nnnnnnnnnn nnnnnnnnnn
     5221 nnnnnnnnnn nnnnnnnnnn nnnnnnnnnn nnnnnnnnnn nnnnnnnnnn nnnnnnnnnn
     5281 ncctttgacg ttggagtcca cgttctttaa tagtggactc ttgttccaaa ctggaacaac
     5341 actcaactct atctcgggct attcttttga tttataaggg attttgccga tttcggtcta
     5401 ttggttaaaa aatgagctga tttaacaaaa atttaacgcg aattttaaca aaatattaac
     5461 gtttacaatt ttatggtgca ctctcagtac aatctgctct gatgccgcat agttaagcca
     5521 gccccgacac ccgccaacac ccgctgacgc gccctgacgg gcttgtctgc tcccggcatc
     5581 cgcttacaga caagctgtga ccgtct
//
