[The description below was written by a language model from this plasmid's Addgene catalogue record and the feature table of its GenBank file.]
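Description:
pAAV-GFAP104-mCherry is a 5.6 kb adeno-associated virus transfer plasmid for mammalian expression, designed to be packaged into recombinant AAV and used to express the red fluorescent protein mCherry from a GFAP promoter. The plasmid backbone carries a ColE1/pUC-type origin of replication, an f1 phage origin and a beta-lactamase gene with its own promoter, giving ampicillin/carbenicillin selection in E. coli. The origin is annotated as a high-copy type, but the catalogue entry lists the plasmid as low copy. Recombination-deficient strains are suggested, consistent with the known instability of ITR sequences.

The payload lies between two AAV2 inverted terminal repeats, which supply the cis signals for replication and encapsidation of the intervening DNA when rep, cap and helper functions are provided in trans. The left ITR is annotated as an alternate but functionally equivalent form. The GFAP promoter is named in the catalogue fields but is not annotated in the feature tables. It presumably occupies the unannotated stretch of roughly 870 bp between the left ITR and the Kozak sequence that precedes the reporter. The mammalian codon-optimised mCherry coding sequence (711 bp, cloned between BamHI and EcoRI sites) is followed by a WPRE, which enhances transcript stability and expression, and a human growth hormone polyadenylation signal. The short "Factor Xa site" annotated inside the WPRE is most likely an incidental sequence match. The two held sequence records describe the same plasmid with different numbering origins.

GFAP promoters are generally used to direct expression to astrocytes. The associated study concerns optogenetic activation of astrocytes in visual cortex, so this fluorophore-only vector is suited to labelling astrocytes or possibly as a no-opsin control, though the record does not state this role. The depositor reports testing the plasmid in vitro and the virus in vitro and in vivo.
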