Addgene plasmid #58909: pAAV-GFAP104-mCherry
Purpose: AAV-mediated expression of mCherry under the GFAP promoter
Depositing lab: Edward Boyden. Depositing organization: Massachusetts Institute of Technology. Publication: Optogenetic astrocyte activation modulates response selectivity of visual cortex neurons in vivo. Perea G, Yang A, Boyden ES, Sur M. Nat Commun. 2014;5:3262. doi: 10.1038/ncomms4262. PubMed 24500276.
Backbone
  Vector backbone: AAV
  Backbone size w/o insert (bp): 4895
  Total vector size (bp): 5606
  Vector type: Mammalian Expression, AAV
Growth in bacteria
  Bacterial resistance: Ampicillin, 100 μg/mL
  Growth temperature: 37°C
  Growth strain: NEB Stable
  Growth instructions: Stbl3 at 30C (use carbenicillin if using Stbl3) OR DH5a at 37C
  Copy number: Low Copy
Gene/Insert
  Gene/Insert name: mCherry
  Species: Synthetic
  Insert size (bp): 711
  Promoter: GFAP
  Cloning method: Restriction Enzyme; 5′ cloning site BamHI (not destroyed); 3′ cloning site EcoRI (not destroyed)
  Sequencing primers: 5′ ggagagctctccccatag; 3′ cagcgtatccacatagcg
Terms and licenses: Academic/Nonprofit Terms; Industry Terms: Not Available to Industry
Depositor comments: The depositing lab has sequenced the 5' ITR, promoter, and fluorophore. Multiple digestions were done to verify the vector structure. The construct was tested in vitro and the virus was tested both in vitro and in vivo.
How to cite: pAAV-GFAP104-mCherry was a gift from Edward Boyden (Addgene plasmid # 58909 ; http://n2t.net/addgene:58909 ; RRID:Addgene_58909) For viral preps, please replace (Addgene plasmid # 58909) in the above sentence with: (Addgene viral prep # 58909-AAV5)
