>Addgene plasmid #58909 | pAAV-GFAP104-mCherry | addgene partial sequence | sequence record 94034 | WPRE-R 5'-CATAGCGTAAAAGGAGCAACA-3'
GTCAATCTTTCACAAATTTTGTAATCCAGAGGTTGATTATCGATAAGCTTTGTACAGAATTCTTACTTGT
ACAGCTCGTCCATGCCGCCGGTGGAGTGGCGGCCCTCGGCGCGTTCGTACTGTTCCACGATGGTGTAGTC
CTCGTTGTGGGAGGTGATGTCCAACTTGATGTTGACGTTGTAGGCGCCGGGCAGCTGCACGGGCTTCTTG
GCCTTGTAGGTGGTCTTGACCTCAGCGTCGTAGTGGCCGCCGTCCTTCAGCTTCAGCCTCTGCTTGATCT
CGCCCTTCAGGGCGCCGTCCTCGGGGTACATCCGCTCGGAGGAGGCCTCCCAGCCCATGGTCTTCTTCTG
CATTACGGGGCCGTCGGAGGGGAAGTTGGTGCCGCGCAGCTTCACCTTGTAGATGAACTCGCCGTCCTGC
AGGGAGGAGTCCTGGGTCACGGTCACCACGCCGCCGTCCTCGAAGTTCATCACGCGCTCCCACTTGAAGC
CCTCGGGGAAGGACAGCTTCAAGTAGTCGGGGATGTCGGCGGGGTGCTTCACGTAGGCCTTGGAGCCGTA
CATGAACTGAGGGGACAGGATGTCCCAGGCGAAGGGCAGGGGGCCACCCTTGGTCACCTTCAGCTTGGCG
GTCTGGGTGCCCTCGTAGGGGCGGCCCTCGCCCTCGCCCTCGATCTCGAACTCGTGGCCGTTCACGGAGC
CCTCCATGTGCACCTTGAAGCGCATGAACTCCTTGATGATGGCCATGTTATCCTCCTCGCCCTTGCTCAC
CATGGTGGCGGATCCCCGCGAGCAGCGGAGGTGATGCGTCTCCTCTCCAACCTGCTCTGGCTCTGCTCGC
TCCTGGGATGCGAGGGCTTTATGAAGGAGTGGGCTAGACTGGCGATGCCCGGGTGCCCCTGGCAACACCC
CCTGGCATAGCCTGAGGGGGTGGGGTTGGGCCGCAGCCCAGCTATGGGGAGAGCTCTCCCCTCACCCATT
TGTGTCCTTGGACTTCTGGGAAGCAGACAGC
