>Addgene plasmid #58909 | pAAV-GFAP104-mCherry | addgene partial sequence | sequence record 94040 | pBR322ori-F 5'-GGGAAACGCCTGGTATCTTT-3'
GGGTTTCGCCACCTCTGACTTGAGCGTCGATTTTTGTGATGCTCGTCAGGGGGGCGGAGCCTATGGAAAA
ACGCCAGCAACGCGGCCTTTTTACGGTTCCTGGCCTTTTGCTGGCCTTTTGCTCACATGTCCTGCAGGCA
GCTGCGCGCTCGCTCGCTCA
