>Addgene plasmid #58909 | pAAV-GFAP104-mCherry | addgene partial sequence | sequence record 133355 | mCherry-R 5'-TTGGTCACCTTCAGCTTGG-3'
GGCGGCCCTCGCCCTCGCCCTCGATCTCGAACTCGTGGCCGTTCACGGAGCCCTCCATGTGCACCTTGAA
GCGCATGAACTCCTTGATGATGGCCATGTTATCCTCCTCGCCCTTGCTCACCATGGTGGCGGATCCCCGC
GAGCAGCGGAGGTGATGCGTCTCCTCTCCAACCTGCTCTGGCTCTGCTCGCTCCTGGGATGCGAGGGCTT
TATGAAGGAGTGGGCTAGACTGGCGATGCCCGGGTGCCCCTGGCAACACCCCCTGGCATAGCCTGAGGGG
GTGGGGTTGGGCCGCAGCCCAGCTATGGGGAGAGCTCTCCCCTCACCCATTTGTGTCCTTGGACTTCTGG
GAAGCAGACAGCCCTCCTCTCCCCCCCTGCCACCCACTGTCCATGCCTGGGCATCCCCTGATCCCCTTTC
CTGGGCACAGGCTGAATAGAGCCTTGTTCTCCACCGCCGGTGGCGCCACACAGCAAGGGCAGCCCCTAGG
GGGCTGTGCTGCTTTTATCCCAAGATGCCAGGCTGTCAGGCTGGGGTGCAATGCAAGCCCCCTGCTCAAT
GGGCTTCTCGGAAGGCATTTGAGGGGGGCTGGGGTGCGGCGGGAAGCAGGCACTGTGCCCACCCCGAACA
TTGTGTCTGTGCCAAGGTGAGTCATTCACTGGGCATGAAGAGGAGGCCCTGGGGGGCGGCCAGCCCAATG
CTGCCAGGTCTGCTTGCAGACAAGGCCTGGCTGTCTGCCTCCTCCCCAGCTCACAGAGCCAGCTCAGGCC
CCCGAGCCTCTGTCAGAGCAGCGTCCCCTACTCCACACCAGGATATGTTAGATCTAGCGCTGCCGACCCC
TCCCCCCAACTTCTCGGGGACTGTGGGCGATGTGCGCTCTGCCCACTGACGGGCACCGGAGCCAATTCCC
ACTCCTTTCAAGACCTAGAAGGTCCATTAGCTGCAAAGATTCCTCTCTGTTTAAAACTTTATCCATCTTT
GCAACGCGTGCGGCCGCAGGAACCCCTAGTGATGGAGTTGG
